>Addgene plasmid #44903 | pFA6a-link-yomCherry-Kan | depositor full sequence | sequence record 62150 | pFA6a-link-yomCherry-Kan sequence 4888 bps
TCAGCGGGTGTTGGCGGGTGTCGGGGCTGGCTTAACTATGCGGCATCAGAGCAGATTGTACTGAGAGTGC
ACCATATGGACATATTGTCGTTAGAACGCGGCTACAATTAATACATAACCTTATGTATCATACACATACG
ATTTAGGTGACACTATAGAACGCGGCCGCCAGCTGAAGCTTCGTACGCTGCAGGTCGACGGATCGGTGAC
GGTGCTGGTTTAATTAACATGGTTAGCAAAGGCGAGGAAGATAACATGGCTATAATCAAAGAGTTTATGA
GATTCAAAGTACACATGGAGGGTTCAGTGAATGGTCATGAATTTGAAATTGAAGGCGAAGGCGAGGGCAG
ACCTTACGAAGGAACTCAAACAGCAAAACTTAAGGTAACAAAAGGTGGTCCTCTGCCATTCGCCTGGGAC
ATTCTCAGTCCACAATTCATGTACGGTTCTAAAGCGTACGTCAAACATCCAGCAGACATTCCAGATTACT
TGAAATTGTCTTTTCCAGAAGGCTTTAAGTGGGAAAGAGTTATGAACTTCGAGGATGGAGGGGTTGTGAC
CGTTACGCAAGATTCCTCTTTACAAGATGGTGAGTTTATCTACAAGGTCAAATTAAGGGGGACTAATTTT
CCTTCAGACGGGCCAGTCATGCAGAAAAAGACTATGGGATGGGAAGCCTCTTCAGAGAGAATGTATCCTG
AAGATGGCGCTCTAAAAGGAGAAATCAAGCAAAGATTGAAGTTAAAGGACGGAGGTCATTATGATGCAGA
AGTAAAAACAACCTATAAAGCTAAAAAGCCAGTTCAACTTCCTGGTGCCTACAATGTTAACATCAAGCTA
GACATTACATCCCATAATGAAGATTACACTATAGTGGAACAGTATGAACGTGCTGAAGGTAGACACAGTA
CAGGTGGTATGGATGAACTGTACAAGTAAGGCGCGCCACTTCTAAATAAGCGAATTTCTTATGATTTATG
ATTTTTATTATTAAATAAGTTATAAAAAAAATAAGTGTATACAAATTTTAAAGTGACTCTTAGGTTTTAA
AACGAAAATTCTTATTCTTGAGTAACTCTTTCCTGTAGGTCAGGTTGCTTTCTCAGGTATAGTATGAGGT
CGCTCTTATTGACCACACCTCTACCGGCAGATCCGCTAGGGATAACAGGGTAATATAGATCTGTTTAGCT
TGCCTCGTCCCCGCCGGGTCACCCGGCCAGCGACATGGAGGCCCAGAATACCCTCCTTGACAGTCTTGAC
GTGCGCAGCTCAGGGGCATGATGTGACTGTCGCCCGTACATTTAGCCCATACATCCCCATGTATAATCAT
TTGCATCCATACATTTTGATGGCCGCACGGCGCGAAGCAAAAATTACGGCTCCTCGCTGCAGACCTGCGA
GCAGGGAAACGCTCCCCTCACAGACGCGTTGAATTGTCCCCACGCCGCGCCCCTGTAGAGAAATATAAAA
GGTTAGGATTTGCCACTGAGGTTCTTCTTTCATATACTTCCTTTTAAAATCTTGCTAGGATACAGTTCTC
ACATCACATCCGAACATAAACAACCATGGGTAAGGAAAAGACTCACGTTTCGAGGCCGCGATTAAATTCC
AACATGGATGCTGATTTATATGGGTATAAATGGGCTCGCGATAATGTCGGGCAATCAGGTGCGACAATCT
ATCGATTGTATGGGAAGCCCGATGCGCCAGAGTTGTTTCTGAAACATGGCAAAGGTAGCGTTGCCAATGA
TGTTACAGATGAGATGGTCAGACTAAACTGGCTGACGGAATTTATGCCTCTTCCGACCATCAAGCATTTT
ATCCGTACTCCTGATGATGCATGGTTACTCACCACTGCGATCCCCGGCAAAACAGCATTCCAGGTATTAG
AAGAATATCCTGATTCAGGTGAAAATATTGTTGATGCGCTGGCAGTGTTCCTGCGCCGGTTGCATTCGAT
TCCTGTTTGTAATTGTCCTTTTAACAGCGATCGCGTATTTCGTCTCGCTCAGGCGCAATCACGAATGAAT
AACGGTTTGGTTGATGCGAGTGATTTTGATGACGAGCGTAATGGCTGGCCTGTTGAACAAGTCTGGAAAG
AAATGCATAAGCTTTTGCCATTCTCACCGGATTCAGTCGTCACTCATGGTGATTTCTCACTTGATAACCT
TATTTTTGACGAGGGGAAATTAATAGGTTGTATTGATGTTGGACGAGTCGGAATCGCAGACCGATACCAG
GATCTTGCCATCCTATGGAACTGCCTCGGTGAGTTTTCTCCTTCATTACAGAAACGGCTTTTTCAAAAAT
ATGGTATTGATAATCCTGATATGAATAAATTGCAGTTTCATTTGATGCTCGATGAGTTTTTCTAATCAGT
ACTGACAATAAAAAGATTCTTGTTTTCAAGAACTTGTCATTTGTATAGTTTTTTTATATTGTAGTTGTTC
TATTTTAATCAAATGTTAGCGTGATTTATATTTTTTTTCGCCTCGACATCATCTGCCCAGATGCGAAGTT
AAGTGCGCAGAAAGTAATATCATGCGTCAATCGTATGTGAATGCTGGTCGCTATACTGCTGTCGATTCGA
TACTAACGCCGCCATCCAGTTTAAACGAGCTCGAATTCATCGATGATATCAGATCCACTAGTGGCCTATG
CGGCCGCGGATCTGCCGGTCTCCCTATAGTGAGTCGTATTAATTTCGATAAGCCAGGTTAACCTGCATTA
ATGAATCGGCCAACGCGCGGGGAGAGGCGGTTTGCGTATTGGGCGCTCTTCCGCTTCCTCGCTCACTGAC
TCGCTGCGCTCGGTCGTTCGGCTGCGGCGAGCGGTATCAGCTCACTCAAAGGCGGTAATACGGTTATCCA
CAGAATCAGGGGATAACGCAGGAAAGAACATGTGAGCAAAAGGCCAGCAAAAGGCCAGGAACCGTAAAAA
GGCCGCGTTGCTGGCGTTTTTCCATAGGCTCCGCCCCCCTGACGAGCATCACAAAAATCGACGCTCAAGT
CAGAGGTGGCGAAACCCGACAGGACTATAAAGATACCAGGCGTTTCCCCCTGGAAGCTCCCTCGTGCGCT
CTCCTGTTCCGACCCTGCCGCTTACCGGATACCTGTCCGCCTTTCTCCCTTCGGGAAGCGTGGCGCTTTC
TCAATGCTCACGCTGTAGGTATCTCAGTTCGGTGTAGGTCGTTCGCTCCAAGCTGGGCTGTGTGCACGAA
CCCCCCGTTCAGCCCGACCGCTGCGCCTTATCCGGTAACTATCGTCTTGAGTCCAACCCGGTAAGACACG
ACTTATCGCCACTGGCAGCAGCCACTGGTAACAGGATTAGCAGAGCGAGGTATGTAGGCGGTGCTACAGA
GTTCTTGAAGTGGTGGCCTAACTACGGCTACACTAGAAGGACAGTATTTGGTATCTGCGCTCTGCTGAAG
CCAGTTACCTTCGGAAAAAGAGTTGGTAGCTCTTGATCCGGCAAACAAACCACCGCTGGTAGCGGTGGTT
TTTTTGTTTGCAAGCAGCAGATTACGCGCAGAAAAAAAGGATCTCAAGAAGATCCTTTGATCTTTTCTAC
GGGGTCTGACGCTCAGTGGAACGAAAACTCACGTTAAGGGATTTTGGTCATGAGATTATCAAAAAGGATC
TTCACCTAGATCCTTTTAAATTAAAAATGAAGTTTTAAATCAATCTAAAGTATATATGAGTAAACTTGGT
CTGACAGTTACCAATGCTTAATCAGTGAGGCACCTATCTCAGCGATCTGTCTATTTCGTTCATCCATAGT
TGCCTGACTCCCCGTCGTGTAGATAACTACGATACGGGAGGGCTTACCATCTGGCCCCAGTGCTGCAATG
ATACCGCGAGACCCACGCTCACCGGCTCCAGATTTATCAGCAATAAACCAGCCAGCCGGAAGGGCCGAGC
GCAGAAGTGGTCCTGCAACTTTATCCGCCTCCATCCAGTCTATTAATTGTTGCCGGGAAGCTAGAGTAAG
TAGTTCGCCAGTTAATAGTTTGCGCAACGTTGTTGCCATTGCTACAGGCATCGTGGTGTCACGCTCGTCG
TTTGGTATGGCTTCATTCAGCTCCGGTTCCCAACGATCAAGGCGAGTTACATGATCCCCCATGTTGTGCA
AAAAAGCGGTTAGCTCCTTCGGTCCTCCGATCGTTGTCAGAAGTAAGTTGGCCGCAGTGTTATCACTCAT
GGTTATGGCAGCACTGCATAATTCTCTTACTGTCATGCCATCCGTAAGATGCTTTTCTGTGACTGGTGAG
TACTCAACCAAGTCATTCTGAGAATAGTGTATGCGGCGACCGAGTTGCTCTTGCCCGGCGTCAATACGGG
ATAATACCGCGCCACATAGCAGAACTTTAAAAGTGCTCATCATTGGAAAACGTTCTTCGGGGCGAAAACT
CTCAAGGATCTTACCGCTGTTGAGATCCAGTTCGATGTAACCCACTCGTGCACCCAACTGATCTTCAGCA
TCTTTTACTTTCACCAGCGTTTCTGGGTGAGCAAAAACAGGAAGGCAAAATGCCGCAAAAAAGGGAATAA
GGGCGACACGGAAATGTTGAATACTCATACTCTTCCTTTTTCAATATTATTGAAGCATTTATCAGGGTTA
TTGTCTCATGAGCGGATACATATTTGAATGTATTTAGAAAAATAAACAAATAGGGGTTCCGCGCACATTT
CCCCGAAAAGTGCCACCTGACGTCTAAGAAACCATTATTATCATGACATTAACCTATAAAAATAGGCGTA
TCACGAGGCCCTTTCGTCTCGCGCGTTTCGGTGATGACGGTGAAAACCTCTGACACATGCAGCTCCCGGA
GACGGTCACAGCTTGTCTGTAAGCGGATGCCGGGAGCAGACAAGCCCGTCAGGGCGCG
Features (pLannotate 1.2.2; 11 found; start..end, strand, type, name):
     27..78      +  misc_feature   bom (fragment): basis of mobility region from pBR322
    141..159     +  promoter       SP6 promoter: promoter for bacteriophage SP6 RNA polymerase
    229..936     +  CDS            mCherry: mCherry is a basic (constitutively fluorescent) red fluorescent protein published in 2004, derived from Discosoma sp.. It is reported to be a very rapidly-maturing monomer with low acid sensitivity.
    960..1147    +  terminator     ADH1 terminator: S. cerevisiae ADH1; transcription terminator for the S. cerevisiae alcohol dehydrogenase 1 (ADH1) gene
   1222..2578    +  gene           kanMX: yeast selectable marker conferring kanamycin resistance (Wach et al., 1994)
   2683..2701    -  promoter       T7 promoter: promoter for bacteriophage T7 RNA polymerase
   2723..2776    -  CDS            lacI (fragment): lac repressor; lacI; The lac repressor binds to the lac operator to inhibit transcription in E. coli. This inhibition can be relieved by adding lactose or isopropyl-β-D-thiogalactopyranoside (IPTG).
   2959..3547    -  rep_origin     ori: high-copy-number ColE1/pMB1/pBR322/pUC origin of replication
   3718..4578    -  CDS            AmpR: β-lactamase; bla; confers resistance to ampicillin, carbenicillin, and related antibiotics
   4579..4683    -  promoter       AmpR promoter: bla
   4778..4813    +  CDS            rop (fragment): Rop protein, which maintains plasmids at low copy number; rop
