[The description below was written by a language model from this plasmid's Addgene catalogue record and pLannotate feature annotations shown in this document.]
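Description:
pFA6a-link-yomCherry-Kan is a 4,888 bp yeast tagging vector built on the pFA6a backbone, designed as a template for creating fusions of Saccharomyces cerevisiae genes to a yeast codon-optimized version of the monomeric red fluorescent protein mCherry (yomCherry, a synthetic sequence). In E. coli it is maintained through a high-copy ColE1/pUC-type origin and selected with ampicillin via the β-lactamase gene and its native promoter. The feature table shows no yeast replication origin or centromere, consistent with a plasmid that serves as a cassette source rather than one that is maintained episomally in yeast.

The functional module runs in a single orientation: the mCherry coding sequence, followed by the S. cerevisiae ADH1 transcription terminator, followed by the kanMX marker. No yeast promoter is annotated upstream of the fluorescent protein, which fits the tagging design: the reporter is meant to be joined in frame to a chromosomal open reading frame and expressed from that gene's own promoter, with the ADH1 terminator supplying 3' end formation. The "link" in the name implies a linker sequence ahead of the fluorescent protein, although it is not annotated separately. kanMX, listed in the record as kanamycin selection, is the standard yeast marker used to select integrants, conventionally on G418. In pFA6a-series vectors, the cassette is typically amplified by PCR with primers carrying homology to the target locus and integrated by homologous recombination.

SP6 and T7 promoters flank the cassette as backbone remnants, and the short bom, lacI and rop matches are fragments with no evident functional role. The depositors note that the plasmid derives from an earlier set of optimized fluorescent protein tagging cassettes for budding yeast.
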