Addgene plasmid #44903: pFA6a-link-yomCherry-Kan
Purpose: Yeast tagging vector to create gene fusion with yeast optimized mCherry with Kan selection
Depositing lab: Wendell Lim & Kurt Thorn. Depositing organization: University of California, San Francisco (UCSF). Publication: Improved Blue, Green, and Red Fluorescent Protein Tagging Vectors for S. cerevisiae. Lee S, Lim WA, Thorn KS. PLoS One. 2013 Jul 2;8(7):e67902. doi: 10.1371/journal.pone.0067902. Print 2013. PubMed 23844123.
Backbone
  Vector backbone: pFA6a
  Vector type: Yeast Expression
  Selectable markers: Kanamycin
Growth in bacteria
  Bacterial resistance: Ampicillin, 100 μg/mL
  Growth temperature: 37°C
  Growth strain: DH5alpha
  Copy number: Unknown
Gene/Insert
  Gene/Insert name: yomCherry (alt name: Yeast Optimized mCherry)
  Species: Synthetic
Terms and licenses: Academic/Nonprofit Terms; Industry Terms: Not Available to Industry
Depositor comments: This vector is derived from the sequences published in “Optimized cassettes for fluorescent protein tagging in Saccharomyces cerevisiae.” Sheff MA, Thorn KS. Yeast. 2004 Jun;21(8):661-70. These plasmids were generated with funding from an NIGMS Systems Biology Center grant, number P50 GM081879. Please acknowledge this grant if you use these plasmids.
How to cite: pFA6a-link-yomCherry-Kan was a gift from Wendell Lim & Kurt Thorn (Addgene plasmid # 44903 ; http://n2t.net/addgene:44903 ; RRID:Addgene_44903)
