>Addgene plasmid #44903 | pFA6a-link-yomCherry-Kan | addgene partial sequence | sequence record 63699 | Sp6 5'-ATTTAGGTGACACTATAG-3'
GGATCGGTGACGGTGCTGGTTTAATTAACATGGTTAGCAAAGGCGAGGAAGATAACATGGCTATAATCAA
AGAGTTTATGAGATTCAAAGTACACATGGAGGGTTCAGTGAATGGTCATGAATTTGAAATTGAAGGCGAA
GGCGAGGGCAGACCTTACGAAGGAACTCAAACAGCAAAACTTAAGGTAACAAAAGGTGGTCCTCTGCCAT
TCGCCTGGGACATTCTCAGTCCACAATTCATGTACGGTTCTAAAGCGTACGTCAAACATCCAGCAGACAT
TCCAGATTACTTGAAATTGTCTTTTCCAGAAGGCTTTAAGTGGGAAAGAGTTATGAACTTCGAGGATGGA
GGGGTTGTGACCGTTACGCAAGATTCCTCTTTACAAGATGGTGAGTTTATCTACAAGGTCAAATTAAGGG
GGACTAATTTTCCTTCAGACGGGCCAGTCATGCAGAAAAAGACTATGGGATGGGAAGCCTCTTCAGAGAG
AATGTATCCTGAAGATGGCGCTCTAAAAGGAGAAATCAAGCAAAGATTGAAGTTAAAGGACGGAGGTCAT
TATGATGCAGAAGTAAAAACAACCTATAAAGCTAAAAAGCCAGTTCAACTTCCTGGTGCCTACAATGTTA
ACATCAAGCTAGACATTACATCCCATAATGAAGATTACACTATAGTGGAACAGTATGAACGTGCTGAAGG
TAGACACAGTACAGGTGGTATGGATGAACTGTACAAGTAAGGCGCGCCACTTCTAAATAAGCGAATTTCT
TATGATTTATGATTTTTATTATTAAATAAGTTATAAAAAAAA
