>Addgene plasmid #44903 | pFA6a-link-yomCherry-Kan | addgene partial sequence | sequence record 63712 | T7 5'-TAATACGACTCACTATAGGG-3'
ATCTGATATCATCGATGAATTCGAGCTCGTTTAAACTGGATGGCGGCGTTAGTATCGAATCGACAGCAGT
ATAGCGACCAGCATTCACATACGATTGACGCATGATATTACTTTCTGCGCACTTAACTTCGCATCTGGGC
AGATGATGTCGAGGCGAAAAAAAATATAAATCACGCTAACATTTGATTAAAATAGAACAACTACAATATA
AAAAAACTATACAAATGACAAGTTCTTGAAAACAAGAATCTTTTTATTGTCAGTACTGATTAGAAAAACT
CATCGAGCATCAAATGAAACTGCAATTTATTCATATCAGGATTATCAATACCATATTTTTGAAAAAGCCG
TTTCTGTAATGAAGGAGAAAACTCACCGAGGCAGTTCCATAGGATGGCAAGATCCTGGTATCGGTCTGCG
ATTCCGACTCGTCCAACATCAATACAACCTATTAATTTCCCCTCGTCAAAAATAAGGTTATCAAGTGAGA
AATCACCATGAGTGACGACTGAATCCGGTGAGAATGGCAAAAGCTTATGCATTTCTTTCCAGACTTGTTC
AACAGGCCAGCCATTACGCTCGTCATCAAAATCACTCGCATCAACCAAACCGTTATTCATTCGTGATTGC
GCCTGAGCGAGACGAAATACGCGATCGCTGTTAAAAGGACAATTACAAACAGGAATCGAATGCAACCGGC
GCAGGAACACTGCCAGCGCATCAACAATATTTTCACCTGAATCAGGATATTCTTCTAATACCTGGAATGC
TGTTTTGCCGGGGATCGCAGTGGTGAGTAACCATGCATCATCAGGAGTACGGATAAAATGCTTGATGGTC
GGAAGAGG
